>Addgene plasmid #103389 | LSB-hsa-miR-299-3p | depositor full sequence | sequence record 195827 | Full Sequence
AATTGAGGGGATAACGCAGGAAAGAACATGTGAGCAAAAGGCCAGCAAAAGGCCAGGAACCGTAAAAAGG
CCGCGTTGCTGGCGTTTTTCCATAGGCTCCGCCCCCCTGACGAGCATCACAAAAATCGACGCTCAAGTCA
GAGGTGGCGAAACCCGACAGGACTATAAAGATACCAGGCGTTTCCCCCTGGAAGCTCCCTCGTGCGCTCT
CCTGTTCCGACCCTGCCGCTTACCGGATACCTGTCCGCCTTTCTCCCTTCGGGAAGCGTGGCGCTTTCTC
ATAGCTCACGCTGTAGGTATCTCAGTTCGGTGTAGGTCGTTCGCTCCAAGCTGGGCTGTGTGCACGAACC
CCCCGTTCAGCCCGACCGCTGCGCCTTATCCGGTAACTATCGTCTTGAGTCCAACCCGGTAAGACACGAC
TTATCGCCACTGGCAGCAGCCACTGGTAACAGGATTAGCAGAGCGAGGTATGTAGGCGGTGCTACAGAGT
TCTTGAAGTGGTGGCCTAACTACGGCTACACTAGAAGAACAGTATTTGGTATCTGCGCTCTGCTGAAGCC
AGTTACCTTCGGAAAAAGAGTTGGTAGCTCTTGATCCGGCAAACAAACCACCGCTGGTAGCGGTGGTTTT
TTTGTTTGCAAGCAGCAGATTACGCGCAGAAAAAAAGGATCTCAAGAAGATCCTTTGATCTTTTCTACGG
GGTCTGACGCTCAGTGGAACGAAAACTCACGTTAAGGGATTTTGGTCATGAGATTATCAAAAAGGATCTT
CACCTAGATCCTTTTAAATTAAAAATGAAGTTTTAAATCAATCTAAAGTATATATGAGTAAACTTGGTCT
GACAGTTACCAATGCTTAATCAGTGAGGCACCTATCTCAGCGATCTGTCTATTTCGTTCATCCATAGTTG
CCTGACTCCCCGTCGTGTAGATAACTACGATACGGGAGGGCTTACCATCTGGCCCCAGTGCTGCAATGAT
ACCGCGAGAACCACGCTCACCGGCTCCAGATTTATCAGCAATAAACCAGCCAGCCGGAAGGGCCGAGCGC
AGAAGTGGTCCTGCAACTTTATCCGCCTCCATCCAGTCTATTAATTGTTGCCGGGAAGCTAGAGTAAGTA
GTTCGCCAGTTAATAGTTTGCGCAACGTTGTTGCCATTGCTACAGGCATCGTGGTGTCACGCTCGTCGTT
TGGTATGGCTTCATTCAGCTCCGGTTCCCAACGATCAAGGCGAGTTACATGATCCCCCATGTTGTGCAAA
AAAGCGGTTAGCTCCTTCGGTCCTCCGATCGTTGTCAGAAGTAAGTTGGCCGCAGTGTTATCACTCATGG
TTATGGCAGCACTGCATAATTCTCTTACTGTCATGCCATCCGTAAGATGCTTTTCTGTGACTGGTGAGTA
CTCAACCAAGTCATTCTGAGAATAGTGTATGCGGCGACCGAGTTGCTCTTGCCCGGCGTCAATACGGGAT
AATACCGCGCCACATAGCAGAACTTTAAAAGTGCTCATCATTGGAAAACGTTCTTCGGGGCGAAAACTCT
CAAGGATCTTACCGCTGTTGAGATCCAGTTCGATGTAACCCACTCGTGCACCCAACTGATCTTCAGCATC
TTTTACTTTCACCAGCGTTTCTGGGTGAGCAAAAACAGGAAGGCAAAATGCCGCAAAAAAGGGAATAAGG
GCGACACGGAAATGTTGAATACTCATACTCTTCCTTTTTCAATATTATTGAAGCATTTATCAGGGTTATT
GTCTCATGAGCGGATACATATTTGAATGTAGCTCCGAATTTCTCGAGGGCTTGTCGACGACGGCGGTCTC
CGTCGTCAGGATCATGAATTCGACCCGCCTGCCACCATGACCGAGTACAAGCCCACGGTGCGCCTCGCCA
CCCGCGACGACGTCCCCCGGGCCGTACGCACCCTCGCCGCCGCGTTCGCCGACTACCCCGCCACGCGCCA
CACCGTCGACCCGGACCGCCACATCGAGCGGGTCACCGAGCTGCAAGAACTCTTCCTCACGCGCGTCGGG
CTCGACATCGGCAAGGTGTGGGTCGCGGACGACGGCGCCGCGGTGGCGGTCTGGACCACGCCGGAGAGCG
TCGAAGCGGGGGCGGTGTTCGCCGAGATCGGCCCGCGCATGGCCGAGTTGAGCGGTTCCCGGCTGGCCGC
GCAGCAACAGATGGAAGGCCTCCTGGCGCCGCACCGGCCCAAGGAGCCCGCGTGGTTCCTGGCCACCGTC
GGCGTCTCGCCCGACCACCAGGGCAAGGGTCTGGGCAGCGCCGTCGTGCTCCCCGGAGTGGAGGCGGCCG
AGCGCGCCGGGGTGCCCGCCTTCCTGGAGACATCCGCGCCCCGCAACCTCCCCTTCTACGAGCGGCTCGG
CTTCACCGTCACCGCCGACGTCGAGGTGCCCGAAGGACCGCGCACCTGGTGCATGACCCGCAAGCCCGGT
GCCTGATACGCGTGAATTCACTCCTCAGGTGCAGGCTGCCTATCAGAAGGTGGTGGCTGGTGTGGCCAAT
GCCCTGGCTCACAAATACCACTGAGATCTTTTTCCCTCTGCCAAAAATTATGGGGACATCATGAAGCCCC
TTGAGCATCTGACTTCTGGCTAATAAAGGAAATTTATTTTCATTGCAATAGTGTGTTGGAATTTTTTGTG
TCTCTCACTCGGAAGGACATATGGGAGGGCAAATCATTTAAAACATCAGAATGAGTATTTGGTTTAGAGT
TTGGCAACATATGCCCATATGCTGGCTGCCATGAACAAAGGTTGGCTATAAAGAGGTCATCAGTATATGA
AACAGCCCCCTGCTGTCCATTCCTTATTCCATAGAAAAGCCTTGACTTGAGGTTAGATTTTTTTTATATT
TTGTTTTGTGTTATTTTTTTCTTTAACATCCCTAAAATTTTCCTTACATGTTTTACTAGCCAGATTTTTC
CTCCTCTCCTGACTACTCCCAGTCATAGCTGTCCCTCTTCTCTTATGGAGATCCCTCGACCTGCAGCCCA
AGCTTGAATTCTCTAGAATTACCCTGTTATCCCTATGCTTGGTTTACCGAGCTCTTATTGGTTTTCAAAC
TTCATTGACTGTGCCCAACGCGCCTGGGAGCTCACGGGGACAGCCCCCCCCCAAAGCCCCCAGGGATGTA
ATTACGTCCCTCCCCCGCTAGGGGGCAGCAGCGAGCCGCCCGGGGCTCCGCTCCGGTCCGGCGCTCCCCC
CGCATCCCCGAGCCGGCAGCGTGCGGGGACAGCCCGGGCACGGGGAAGGTGGCACGGGATCGCTTTCCTC
TGAACGCTTCTCGCTGCTCTTTGAGCCTGCAGACACCTGGGGGGATACGGGGAAAAAGCTAGGCTGAAAG
ACCGGTTCTTAGAATGACACGCGCCTGGGAGCTCACGGGGACAGCCCCCCCCCAAAGCCCCCAGGGATGT
AATTACGTCCCTCCCCCGCTAGGGGGCAGCAGCGAGCCGCCCGGGGCTCCGCTCCGGTCCGGCGCTCCCC
CCGCATCCCCGAGCCGGCAGCGTGCGGGGACAGCCCGGGCACGGGGAAGGTGGCACGGGATCGCTTTCCT
CTGAACGCTTCTCGCTGCTCTTTGAGCCTGCAGACACCTGGGGGGATACGGGGAAAAAGCTAACTTCTGA
GACGACAACTTTGTATAGAAAAGTTGGCTCCGAATTCGCCCTTGACAGCAGAGATCCAGTTTGGTTAATT
AATTGGCTCCGGTGCCCGTCAGTGGGCAGAGCGCACATCGCCCACAGTCCCCGAGAAGTTGTGGGGAGGG
GTCGGCAATTGAACCGGTGCCTAGAGAAGGTGGCGCGGGGTAAACTGGGAAAGTGATGTCGTGTACTGGC
TCCGCCTTTTTCCCGAGGGTGGGGGAGAACCGTATATAAGTGCAGTAGTCGCCGTGAACGTTCTTTTTCG
CAACGGGTTTGCCGCCAGAACACAGGTAAGTGCCGTGTGTGGTTCCCGCGGGCCTGGCCTCTTTACGGGT
TATGGCCCTTGCGTGCCTTGAATTACTTCCACCTGGCTGCAGTACGTGATTCTTGATCCCGAGCTTCGGG
TTGGAAGTGGGTGGGAGAGTTCGAGGCCTTGCGCTTAAGGAGCCCCTTCGCCTCGTGCTTGAGTTGAGGC
CTGGCCTGGGCGCTGGGGCCGCCGCGTGCGAATCTGGTGGCACCTTCGCGCCTGTCTCGCTGCTTTCGAT
AAGTCTCTAGCCATTTAAAATTTTTGATGACCTGCTGCGACGCTTTTTTTCTGGCAAGATAGTCTTGTAA
ATGCGGGCCAAGATCTGCACACTGGTATTTCGGTTTTTGGGGCCGCGGGCGGCGACGGGGCCCGTGCGTC
CCAGCGCACATGTTCGGCGAGGCGGGGCCTGCGAGCGCGGCCACCGAGAATCGGACGGGGGTAGTCTCAA
GCTGGCCGGCCTGCTCTGGTGCCTGGCCTCGCGCCGCCGTGTATCGCCCCGCCCTGGGCGGCAAGGCTGG
CCCGGTCGGCACCAGTTGCGTGAGCGGAAAGATGGCCGCTTCCCGGCCCTGCTGCAGGGAGCTCAAAATG
GAGGACGCGGCGCTCGGGAGAGCGGGCGGGTGAGTCACCCACACAAAGGAAAAGGGCCTTTCCGTCCTCA
GCCGTCGCTTCATGTGACTCCACGGAGTACCGGGCGCCGTCCAGGCACCTCGATTAGTTCTCGAGCTTTT
GGAGTACGTCGTCTTTAGGTTGGGGGGAGGGGTTTTATGCGATGGAGTTTCCCCACACTGAGTGGGTGGA
GACTGAAGTTAGGCCAGCTTGGCACTTGATGTAATTCTCCTTGGAATTTGCCCTTTTTGAGTTTGGATCT
TGGTTCATTCTCAAGCCTCAGACAGTGGTTCAAAGTTTTTTTCTTCCATTTCAGGTGTCGTGAGAAGGGC
GAATTCGACCCAAGTTTGTACAAAAAAGCAGGCTGGATCCAGGTGCCACCATGGTGAGCGAGCTGATTAA
GGAGAACATGCACATGAAGCTGTACATGGAGGGCACCGTGAACAACCACCACTTCAAGTGCACATCCGAG
GGCGAAGGCAAGCCCTACGAGGGCACCCAGACCATGAGAATCAAGGCGGTCGAGGGCGGCCCTCTCCCCT
TCGCCTTCGACATCCTGGCTACCAGCTTCATGTACGGCAGCAAAACCTTCATCAACCACACCCAGGGCAT
CCCCGACTTCTTTAAGCAGTCCTTCCCCGAGGGCTTCACATGGGAGAGAGTCACCACATACGAAGATGGG
GGCGTGCTGACCGCTACCCAGGACACCAGCCTCCAGGACGGCTGCCTCATCTACAACGTCAAGATCAGAG
GGGTGAACTTCCCATCCAACGGCCCTGTGATGCAGAAGAAAACACTCGGCTGGGAGGCCTCCACCGAGAC
ACTGTACCCCGCTGACGGCGGCCTGGAAGGCAGAGCCGACATGGCCCTGAAGCTCGTGGGCGGGGGCCAC
CTGATCTGCAACCTTAAGACCACATACAGATCCAAGAAACCCGCTAAGAACCTCAAGATGCCCGGCGTCT
ACTATGTGGACAGGAGACTGGAAAGAATCAAGGAGGCCGACAAAGAGACATACGTCGAGCAGCACGAGGT
GGCTGTGGCCAGATACTGCGACCTCCCTAGCAAACTGGGGCACAAACTTAATTGAGAATTCTACCACCCA
GCTTTCTTGTACAAAGTGGTACGTCTCAAGACCAGAGGTCTCTGCTTTGACCGATAAGCGGTTTACCATC
CCACATAAAGCGGTTTACCATCCCACATAAAGCGGTTTACCATCCCACATAAAGCGGTTTACCATCCCAC
ATACAACCAGAAGAGACCTGTGCTTCACTCCTCAGGTGCAGGCTGCCTATCAGAAGGTGGTGGCTGGTGT
GGCCAATGCCCTGGCTCACAAATACCACTGAGATCTTTTTCCCTCTGCCAAAAATTATGGGGACATCATG
AAGCCCCTTGAGCATCTGACTTCTGGCTAATAAAGGAAATTTATTTTCATTGCAATAGTGTGTTGGAATT
TTTTGTGTCTCTCACTCGGAAGGACATATGGGAGGGCAAATCATTTAAAACATCAGAATGAGTATTTGGT
TTAGAGTTTGGCAACATATGCCCATATGCTGGCTGCCATGAACAAAGGTTGGCTATAAAGAGGTCATCAG
TATATGAAACAGCCCCCTGCTGTCCATTCCTTATTCCATAGAAAAGCCTTGACTTGAGGTTAGATTTTTT
TTATATTTTGTTTTGTGTTATTTTTTTCTTTAACATCCCTAAAATTTTCCTTACATGTTTTACTAGCCAG
ATTTTTCCTCCTCTCCTGACTACTCCCAGTCATAGCTGTCCCTCTTCTCTTATGGAGATCCCGAGCGGTG
CGTTTTTATGCTTGTAGTATTGTATAATGTTTTTAAGATCCAAGCTTCTGACCTCTTCTCTTCCTCCCAC
AGGGCCTCGAGACAATTGCATCGATGGTACCAGTGAAAGTCTGCAATGAATTCGAGTTGGCGCGCCTGTC
ATTCTAAATCTCTCTTTCAGCCTAAAGCTTTTTCCCCGTATCCCCCCAGGTGTCTGCAGGCTCAAAGAGC
AGCGAGAAGCGTTCAGAGGAAAGCGATCCCGTGCCACCTTCCCCGTGCCCGGGCTGTCCCCGCACGCTGC
CGGCTCGGGGATGCGGGGGGAGCGCCGGACCGGAGCGGAGCCCCGGGCGGCTCGCTGCTGCCCCCTAGCG
GGGGAGGGACGTAATTACATCCCTGGGGGCTTTGGGAGGGGGCTGTCCCCGTGAGCTCCCAGGCGCGCCT
GTCATTCTAAATCTCTCTTTCAGCCTAAAGCTTTTTCCCCGTATCCCCCCAGGTGTCTGCAGGCTCAAAG
AGCAGCGAGAAGCGTTCAGAGGAAAGCGATCCCGTGCCACCTTCCCCGTGCCCGGGCTGTCCCCGCACGC
TGCCGGCTCGGGGATGCGGGGGGAGCGCCGGACCGGAGCGGAGCCCCGGGCGGCTCGCTGCTGCCCCCTA
GCGGGGGAGGGACGTAATTACATCCCTGGGGGCTTTGGGGGGGGGCTGTCCCCGTGAGCTCCCAGGCGCG
CCAACTCGGTACCGTATCGATGTCGACGTTAACGCTAGTGATATCAACTTTGTATAGAAAAGTTGGCTCC
GAATTCGCCCTTGACAGCAGAGATCCAGTTTGGTTAATTAATTGGCTCCGGTGCCCGTCAGTGGGCAGAG
CGCACATCGCCCACAGTCCCCGAGAAGTTGTGGGGAGGGGTCGGCAATTGAACCGGTGCCTAGAGAAGGT
GGCGCGGGGTAAACTGGGAAAGTGATGTCGTGTACTGGCTCCGCCTTTTTCCCGAGGGTGGGGGAGAACC
GTATATAAGTGCAGTAGTCGCCGTGAACGTTCTTTTTCGCAACGGGTTTGCCGCCAGAACACAGGTAAGT
GCCGTGTGTGGTTCCCGCGGGCCTGGCCTCTTTACGGGTTATGGCCCTTGCGTGCCTTGAATTACTTCCA
CCTGGCTGCAGTACGTGATTCTTGATCCCGAGCTTCGGGTTGGAAGTGGGTGGGAGAGTTCGAGGCCTTG
CGCTTAAGGAGCCCCTTCGCCTCGTGCTTGAGTTGAGGCCTGGCCTGGGCGCTGGGGCCGCCGCGTGCGA
ATCTGGTGGCACCTTCGCGCCTGTCTCGCTGCTTTCGATAAGTCTCTAGCCATTTAAAATTTTTGATGAC
CTGCTGCGACGCTTTTTTTCTGGCAAGATAGTCTTGTAAATGCGGGCCAAGATCTGCACACTGGTATTTC
GGTTTTTGGGGCCGCGGGCGGCGACGGGGCCCGTGCGTCCCAGCGCACATGTTCGGCGAGGCGGGGCCTG
CGAGCGCGGCCACCGAGAATCGGACGGGGGTAGTCTCAAGCTGGCCGGCCTGCTCTGGTGCCTGGCCTCG
CGCCGCCGTGTATCGCCCCGCCCTGGGCGGCAAGGCTGGCCCGGTCGGCACCAGTTGCGTGAGCGGAAAG
ATGGCCGCTTCCCGGCCCTGCTGCAGGGAGCTCAAAATGGAGGACGCGGCGCTCGGGAGAGCGGGCGGGT
GAGTCACCCACACAAAGGAAAAGGGCCTTTCCGTCCTCAGCCGTCGCTTCATGTGACTCCACGGAGTACC
GGGCGCCGTCCAGGCACCTCGATTAGTTCTCGAGCTTTTGGAGTACGTCGTCTTTAGGTTGGGGGGAGGG
GTTTTATGCGATGGAGTTTCCCCACACTGAGTGGGTGGAGACTGAAGTTAGGCCAGCTTGGCACTTGATG
TAATTCTCCTTGGAATTTGCCCTTTTTGAGTTTGGATCTTGGTTCATTCTCAAGCCTCAGACAGTGGTTC
AAAGTTTTTTTCTTCCATTTCAGGTGTCGTGAGAAGGGCGAATTCGACCCAAGTTTGTACAAAAAAGCAG
GCTCGCCACCATGGTGAGCAAGGGCGAGGAGCTGTTCACCGGGGTGGTGCCCATCCTGGTCGAGCTGGAC
GGCGACGTAAACGGCCACAAGTTCAGCGTGAGGGGCGAGGGCGAGGGCGATGCCACCAACGGCAAGCTGA
CCCTGAAGTTCATCTGCACCACCGGCAAGCTGCCCGTGCCCTGGCCCACCCTCGTGACCACCCTGAGCCA
CGGCGTGCAGTGCTTCGCCCGCTACCCCGACCACATGAAGCAGCACGACTTCTTCAAGTCCGCCATGCCC
GAAGGCTACGTCCAGGAGCGCACCATCTTCTTCAAGGACGACGGCACCTACAAGACCCGCGCCGAGGTGA
AGTTCGAGGGCGACACCCTAGTGAACCGCATCGAGCTGAAGGGCGTCGACTTCAAGGAGGACGGCAACAT
CCTGGGGCACAAGCTGGAGTACAACTTCAACAGCCACAACATCTATATCATGGCCGTCAAGCAGAAGAAC
GGCATCAAGGTGAACTTCAAGATCCGCCACAACGTGGAGGACGGCAGCGTGCAGCTCGCCGACCACTACC
AGCAGAACACCCCCATCGGCGACGGCCCCGTGCTGCTGCCCGACAGCCACTACCTGAGCACCCAGTCCGT
GCTGAGCAAAGACCCCAACGAGAAGCGCGATCACATGGTCCTGCTGGAGTTCCGCACCGCCGCCGGGATC
ACTCTCGGCATGGACGAGCTGTACAAGTAATACCACCCAGCTTTCTTGTACAAAGTGGTACGCGTGAATT
CACTCCTCAGGTGCAGGCTGCCTATCAGAAGGTGGTGGCTGGTGTGGCCAATGCCCTGGCTCACAAATAC
CACTGAGATCTTTTTCCCTCTGCCAAAAATTATGGGGACATCATGAAGCCCCTTGAGCATCTGACTTCTG
GCTAATAAAGGAAATTTATTTTCATTGCAATAGTGTGTTGGAATTTTTTGTGTCTCTCACTCGGAAGGAC
ATATGGGAGGGCAAATCATTTAAAACATCAGAATGAGTATTTGGTTTAGAGTTTGGCAACATATGCCCAT
ATGCTGGCTGCCATGAACAAAGGTTGGCTATAAAGAGGTCATCAGTATATGAAACAGCCCCCTGCTGTCC
ATTCCTTATTCCATAGAAAAGCCTTGACTTGAGGTTAGATTTTTTTTATATTTTGTTTTGTGTTATTTTT
TTCTTTAACATCCCTAAAATTTTCCTTACATGTTTTACTAGCCAGATTTTTCCTCCTCTCCTGACTACTC
CCAGTCATAGCTGTCCCTCTTCTCTTATGGAGATCCCTCGACCTGCAGCCCAAGCTTGGCGTAATCATGG
TCATAGCTGTTTCCTGTGTGAAATTGTTATCCGCTCACAATTCCACACAACATACGAGCCGGAAGCATAA
AGTGTAAAGCCTGGGGTGCCTAATGAGTGAGCTAACTCACATTAATTGCGTTGCGCTCACTGCCCGCTTT
CCAGTCGGGAAACCTGTCGTGCCAGCGGATCGACAGTACTAAGCTTGGTCTAATACCCAATCTCTCGTCT
TATCCAGATGTTTTATACGCCTCTGGCCCGTGTCTCAAAATCTCTGATGTTACATTGCACAAGATAAAAT
AATATCATCATGAACAATAAAACTGTCTGCTTACATAAACAGTAATACAAGGGGTGTTATGAGCCATATT
CAACGGGAAACGTCGAGGCCGCGATTAAATTCCAACATGGATGCTGATTTATATGGGTATAAATGGGCTC
GCGATAATGTCGGGCAATCAGGTGCGACAATCTATCGCTTGTATGGGAAGCCCGATGCGCCAGAGTTGTT
TCTGAAACATGGCAAAGGTAGCGTTGCCAATGATGTTACAGATGAGATGGTCAGACTAAACTGGCTGACG
GAATTTATGCCTCTTCCGACCATCAAGCATTTTATCCGTACTCCTGATGATGCATGGTTACTCACCACTG
CGATCCCCGGAAAAACAGCATTCCAGGTATTAGAAGAATATCCTGATTCAGGTGAAAATATTGTTGATGC
GCTGGCAGTGTTCCTGCGCCGGTTGCATTCGATTCCTGTTTGTAATTGTCCTTTTAACAGCGATCGCGTA
TTTCGTCTCGCTCAGGCGCAATCACGAATGAATAACGGTTTGGTTGATGCGAGTGATTTTGATGACGAGC
GTAATGGCTGGCCTGTTGAACAAGTCTGGAAAGAAATGCATAAACTTTTGCCATTCTCACCGGATTCAGT
CGTCACTCATGGTGATTTCTCACTTGATAACCTTATTTTTGACGAGGGGAAATTAATAGGTTGTATTGAT
GTTGGACGAGTCGGAATCGCAGACCGATACCAGGATCTTGCCATCCTATGGAACTGCCTCGGTGAGTTTT
CTCCTTCATTACAGAAACGGCTTTTTCAAAAATATGGTATTGATAATCCTGATATGAATAAATTGCAGTT
TCATTTGATGCTCGATGAGTTTTTCTAATCAGAATTGGTTAATTGGTTGTAACACTGGCAGAGCATTACG
CTGACTTGACGGGACGGCGCAAGCTCATGACCAAAATCCCTTAACGTGAGTTACGCGTCGTTCCACTGAG
CGTCAGAGGTATCACTAGTATTACAGAGGTAAGTTATAACAGTCGCCTAACCC
Features (pLannotate 1.2.2; 28 found; start..end, strand, type, name):
     87..675     -  rep_origin     ori: high-copy-number ColE1/pMB1/pBR322/pUC origin of replication
    846..1706    -  CDS            AmpR: β-lactamase; bla; confers resistance to ampicillin, carbenicillin, and related antibiotics
   1707..1778    -  promoter       AmpR promoter: bla
   1857..2456    +  CDS            PuroR: puromycin N-acetyltransferase; pac from Streptomyces alboniger; confers resistance to puromycin
   2461..2541    +  CDS            HBB (fragment): HBB_PONPY - Experimental evidence at transcript level: Swiss-Prot protein existence level 2. Involved in oxygen transport from the lung to the various peripheral tissues. From Pongo pygmaeus (Bornean orangutan).
   2612..2667    +  polyA_signal   β-globin poly(A) signal: rabbit β-globin polyadenylation signal (Gil and Proudfoot, 1987)
   3646..3666    +  protein_bind   attB4: mutant version of attB; core recombination site for the Gateway® BP reaction BP Clonase™
   3734..3945    +  promoter       EF-1α core promoter: core promoter for human elongation factor EF-1α
   3946..4884    +  intron         EF-1α intron A: intron upstream of the start codon of human EF-1α
   4911..4931    +  protein_bind   attB1: mutant version of attB; core recombination site for the Gateway® BP reaction BP Clonase™
   4951..5646    +  CDS            mKate2: mKate2 is a basic (constitutively fluorescent) red fluorescent protein published in 2009, derived from Entacmaea quadricolor. It is reported to be a rapidly-maturing monomer with moderate acid sensitivity.
   5666..5690    -  protein_bind   attB2: mutant version of attB; recombination site for the Gateway® BP reaction BP Clonase™
   5834..5908    +  CDS            HBB (fragment): HBB_PONPY - Experimental evidence at transcript level: Swiss-Prot protein existence level 2. Involved in oxygen transport from the lung to the various peripheral tissues. From Pongo pygmaeus (Bornean orangutan).
   5979..6034    +  polyA_signal   β-globin poly(A) signal: rabbit β-globin polyadenylation signal (Gil and Proudfoot, 1987)
   6418..6443    +  misc_feature   SA: splice acceptor site
   7115..7135    +  protein_bind   attB4: mutant version of attB; core recombination site for the Gateway® BP reaction BP Clonase™
   7203..7414    +  promoter       EF-1α core promoter: core promoter for human elongation factor EF-1α
   7415..8353    +  intron         EF-1α intron A: intron upstream of the start codon of human EF-1α
   8380..8400    +  protein_bind   attB1: mutant version of attB; core recombination site for the Gateway® BP reaction BP Clonase™
   8411..9127    +  CDS            EBFP2: EBFP2 is a basic (constitutively fluorescent) blue fluorescent protein published in 2007, derived from Aequorea victoria. It is reported to be a rapidly-maturing monomer with moderate acid sensitivity.
   9135..9159    -  protein_bind   attB2: mutant version of attB; recombination site for the Gateway® BP reaction BP Clonase™
   9163..9243    +  CDS            HBB (fragment): HBB_PONPY - Experimental evidence at transcript level: Swiss-Prot protein existence level 2. Involved in oxygen transport from the lung to the various peripheral tissues. From Pongo pygmaeus (Bornean orangutan).
   9314..9369    +  polyA_signal   β-globin poly(A) signal: rabbit β-globin polyadenylation signal (Gil and Proudfoot, 1987)
   9752..9774    -  protein_bind   lac operator (fragment): The lac repressor binds to the lac operator to inhibit transcription in E. coli. This inhibition can be relieved by adding lactose or isopropyl-β-D-thiogalactopyranoside (IPTG). lac repressor encoded by lacI
   9778..9808    -  promoter       lac promoter: promoter for the E. coli lac operon
   9823..9844    -  protein_bind   CAP binding site: CAP binding activates transcription in the presence of cAMP. E. coli catabolite activator protein
   9857..9896    -  CDS            lacI (fragment): lac repressor; lacI; The lac repressor binds to the lac operator to inhibit transcription in E. coli. This inhibition can be relieved by adding lactose or isopropyl-β-D-thiogalactopyranoside (IPTG).
  10069..10878   +  CDS            KanR: aminoglycoside phosphotransferase; aph(3')-Ia; confers resistance to kanamycin in bacteria or G418 (Geneticin®) in eukaryotes
