[The description below was written by a language model from this plasmid's Addgene catalogue record and pLannotate feature annotations shown in this document.]
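Description:
LSB-hsa-miR-299-3p is a mammalian expression plasmid from a synthetic-biology series of fluorescent microRNA sensors, built on the Low Sensor Backbone (LSB). It is propagated in E. coli through a high-copy ColE1/pUC-type origin and carries both AmpR (β-lactamase) and KanR (aminoglycoside phosphotransferase), so it is selected on ampicillin plus kanamycin. A puromycin N-acetyltransferase coding sequence followed by a rabbit β-globin poly(A) signal provides for puromycin selection in mammalian cells. The feature table does not annotate a promoter directly upstream of it.

The payload is two parallel transcription units of nearly identical design. Each has a human EF-1α core promoter with EF-1α intron A, a fluorescent protein coding sequence and a β-globin poly(A) signal. Gateway attB4, attB1 and attB2 sites flank the promoter and coding modules, apparently remnants of recombinational assembly. The first unit expresses the red protein mKate2, and according to the catalogue entry the hsa-miR-299-3p target lies in its 3′ UTR. The target is not separately annotated, though there is an unannotated gap between mKate2 and its terminator region. The second unit expresses the blue protein EBFP2 without a target and serves as an internal reference for plasmid delivery and expression.

When miR-299-3p is active in transfected cells, it represses the mKate2 transcript. The ratio of mKate2 to EBFP2 fluorescence therefore reports miRNA activity.

The depositor warns that the repeated poly(A) elements make the plasmid inherently unstable. The depositor also notes small discrepancies between the deposited sequence and the physical plasmid, including short insertions flanking the puromycin coding region that do not impair selection.
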