Addgene plasmid #103389: LSB-hsa-miR-299-3p
Purpose: Used to sense miRNA activity using fluorescence based tools. hsa-miR-299-3p target in 3' UTR of of mKate. miRNA activity can be measured by the repression of mKate2 relative to EBFP2 fluorescent proteins . Plasmid is inherently unstable; please see Depositor Comments
Depositing lab: Ron Weiss. Publication: A mixed antagonistic/synergistic miRNA repression model enables accurate predictions of multi-input miRNA sensor activity. Gam JJ, Babb J, Weiss R. Nat Commun. 2018 Jun 22;9(1):2430. doi: 10.1038/s41467-018-04575-0. PubMed 29934631.
Backbone
  Vector backbone: Low Sensor Backbone (LSB)
  Vector type: Mammalian Expression, Synthetic Biology
Growth in bacteria
  Bacterial resistance: Ampicillin and Kanamycin, 100 & 50 μg/mL
  Growth temperature: 30°C
  Growth strain: NEB Stable
  Copy number: High Copy
Gene/Insert
  Gene/Insert name: hsa-miR-299-3p target
  Species: H. sapiens (human)
  Entrez Gene: MIR299 (a.k.a. MIRN299, mir-299)
  Promoter: EF-1a
  Cloning method: Gibson Cloning
Terms and licenses: Academic/Nonprofit Terms; Industry Terms: Not Available to Industry
Depositor comments: Please note that this plasmid is inherently unstable due to a repeating poly A element. We recommend performing a diagnostic digest on multiple colonies upon receipt. The depositors would like to note the presence of several discrepancies between the depositor sequence and physical plasmid sequence. In particular, the sequences upstream and downstream of the puromycin coding region have 10 bp insertions which do not affect the ability to perform puromycin selection. The sequences for those regions within the physical plasmids are as follows: Upstream of Puro: GAATTCGACCGCCTGTCTCAAGGTGCCACC; Downstream of Puro: GCTTTGAGACTACGCGTGAATTCACTCCTC.
How to cite: LSB-hsa-miR-299-3p was a gift from Ron Weiss (Addgene plasmid # 103389)
