>Addgene plasmid #103389 | LSB-hsa-miR-299-3p | depositor partial sequence | sequence record 195828 | hsa-miR-299-3p target
AAGCGGTTTACCATCCCACATA
