>Addgene plasmid #103389 | LSB-hsa-miR-299-3p | addgene partial sequence | sequence record 272300 | mKate2-F 5'-ACCCGCTAAGAACCTCAAGA-3'
NNNNNNNNNNNNNNNGGNNNNTGGNNNANTCAAGGNGGCCGACAAAGAGACATACGTCGAGCAGCACGAG
GTGGCTGTGGCCAGATACTGCGACCTCCCTAGCAAACTGGGGCACAAACTTAATTGAGAATTCTACCACC
CAGCTTTCTTGTACAAAGTGGTACGTCTCAAGACCAGAGGTCTCTGCTTTAAATTAGATGTATGTGGGAC
GGTAAACCAATGTATGTGGGACGGTAAACCAATGTATGTGGGACGGTAAACCAATGTATGTGGGACGGTA
AACCACAACCAGAAGAGACCTGTGCTTCACTCCTCAGGTGCAGGCTGCCTATCAGAAGGTGGTGGCTGGT
GTGGCCAATGCCCTGGCTCACAAATACCACTGAGATCTTTTTCCCTCTGCCAAAAATTATGGGGACATCA
TGAAGCCCCTTGAGCATCTGACTTCTGGCTAATAAAGGAAATTTATTTTCATTGCAATAGTGTGTTGGAA
TTTTTTGTGTCTCTCACTCGGAAGGACATATGGGAGGGCAAATCATTTAAAACATCAGAATGAGTATTTG
GTTTAGAGTTTGGCAACATATGCCCATATGCTGGCTGCCNTGAACAAAGNNNGCTATAAAGANGNCATCA
NTATATGAAACANNNCCCTGCTGTCCATTCCTTATTCCNTAGAAAAGCCTNGACNTGNNGNNNGATTTTN
NNTNNANNNNNNTNGNNNNANTNTTTNNTNNNNNNNNNNNNNNNNNNNNNNCNTNNNNNNNNNNCCANAT
TTTNNNNNNNNNNNNNNANNNNNN
